>Addgene plasmid #211724 | pFB-MBD2.6G (pc2396) | addgene full sequence | sequence record 422746 | Addgene NGS Result
GGCGAATGGG
[124 nt withheld, positions 11-134]
C
[91 nt withheld, positions 136-226]
A
[49 nt withheld, positions 228-276]
CCTTTGACGTTGGAGTCCACGTTCTT
[37 nt withheld, positions 303-339]
ACCCTATCTCGGTCTATTCTTTTGATTTATAAGGGATTTTGCCGATTTCGGCCTATTGGTTAAAAAATGA
GCTGATTTAACAAAAATTTAACGCGAATTTTAACAAAATATTAACGCTTACAATTTAGGTGGCACTTTTC
GGGGAAATGTGCGCGGAACCCCTATTTGTTTATTTTTCTAAATACATTCAAATATGTATCCGCTCATGAG
ACAATAACCCTGATAAATGCTTCAATAATATTGAAAAAGGAAGAGTATGAGTATTCAACATTTCCGTGTC
GCCCTTATTCCCTTTTTTGCGGCATTTTGCCTTCCTGTTTTTGCTCACCCAGAAACGCTGGTGAAAGTAA
AAGATGCTGAAGATCAGTTGGGTGCACGAGTGGGTTACATCGAACTGGATCTCAACAGCGGTAAGATCCT
TGAGAGTTTTCGCCCCGAAGAACGTTTTCCAATGATGAGCACTTTTAAAGTTCTGCTATGTGGCGCGGTA
TTATCCCGTATTGACGCCGGGCAAGAGCAACTCGGTCGCCGCATACACTATTCTCAGAATGACTTGGTTG
AGTACTCACCAGTCACAGAAAAGCATCTTACGGATGGCATGACAGTAAGAGAATTATGCAGTGCTGCCAT
AACCATGAGTGATAACACTGCGGCCAACTTACTTCTGACAACGATCGGAGGACCGAAGGAGCTAACCGCT
TTTTTGCACAACATGGGGGATCATGTAACTCGCCTTGATCGTTGGGAACCGGAGCTGAATGAAGCCATAC
CAAACGACGAGCGTGACACCACGATGCCTGTAGCAATGGCAACAACGTTGCGCAAACTATTAACTGGCGA
ACTACTTACTCTAGCTTCCCGGCAACAATTAATAGACTGGATGGAGGCGGATAAAGTTGCAGGACCACTT
CTGCGCTCGGCCCTTCCGGCTGGCTGGTTTATTGCTGATAAATCTGGAGCCGGTGAGCGTGGGTCTCGCG
GTATCATTGCAGCACTGGGGCCAGATGGTAAGCCCTCCCGTATCGTAGTTATCTACACGACGGGGAGTCA
GGCAACTATGGATGAACGAAATAGACAGATCGCTGAGATAGGTGCCTCACTGATTAAGCATTGGTAACTG
TCAGACCAAGTTTACTCATATATACTTTAGATTGATTTAAAACTTCATTTTTAATTTAAAAGGATCTAGG
TGAAGATCCTTTTTGATAATCTCATGACCAAAATCCCTTAACGTGAGTTTTCGTTCCACTGAGCGTCAGA
CCCCGTAGAAAAGATCAAAGGATCTTCTTGAGATCCTTTTTTTCTGCGCGTAATCTGCTGCTTGCAAACA
AAAAAACCACCGCTACCAGCGGTGGTTTGTTTGCCGGATCAAGAGCTACCAACTCTTTTTCCGAAGGTAA
CTGGCTTCAGCAGAGCGCAGATACCAAATACTGTTCTTCTAGTGTAGCCGTAGTTAGGCCACCACTTCAA
GAACTCTGTAGCACCGCCTACATACCTCGCTCTGCTAATCCTGTTACCAGTGGCTGCTGCCAGTGGCGAT
AAGTCGTGTCTTACCGGGTTGGACTCAAGACGATAGTTACCGGATAAGGCGCAGCGGTCGGGCTGAACGG
GGGGTTCGTGCACACAGCCCAGCTTGGAGCGAACGACCTACACCGAACTGAGATACCTACAGCGTGAGCT
ATGAGAAAGCGCCACGCTTCCCGAAGGGAGAAAGGCGGACAGGTATCCGGTAAGCGGCAGGGTCGGAACA
GGAGAGCGCACGAGGGAGCTTCCAGGGGGAAACGCCTGGTATCTTTATAGTCCTGTCGGGTTTCGCCACC
TCTGACTTGAGCGTCGATTTTTGTGATGCTCGTCAGGGGGGCGGAGCCTATGGAAAAACGCCAGCAACGC
GGCCTTTTTACGGTTCCTGGCCTTTTGCTGGCCTTTTGCTCACATGTTCTTTCCTGCGTTATCCCCTGAT
TCTGTGGATAACCGTATTACCGCCTTTGAGTGAGCTGATACCGCTCGCCGCAGCCGAACGACCGAGCGCA
GCGAGTCAGTGAGCGAGGAAGCGGAAGAGCGCCTGATGCGGTATTTTCTCCTTACGCATCTGTGCGGTAT
TTCACACCGCATAGACCAGCCGCGTAACCTGGCAAAATCGGTTACGGTTGAGTAATAAATGGATGCCCTG
CGTAAGCGGGTGTGGGCGGACAATAAAGTCTTAAACTGAACAAAATAGATCTAAACTATGACAATAAAGT
CTTAAACTAGACAGAATAGTTGTAAACTGAAATCAGTCCAGTTATGCTGTGAAAAAGCATACTGGACTTT
TGTTATGGCTAAAGCAAACTCTTCATTTTCTGAAGTGCAAATTGCCCGTCGTATTAAAGAGGGGCGTGGC
CAAGGGCATGGTAAAGACTATATTCGCGGCGTTGTGACAATTTACCGAACAACTCCGCGGCCGGGAAGCC
GATCTCGGCTTGAACGAATTGTTAGGTGGCGGTACTTGGGTCGATATCAAAGTGCATCACTTCTTCCCGT
ATGCCCAACTTTGTATAGAGAGCCACTGCGGGATCGTCACCGTAATCTGCTTGCACGTAGATCACATAAG
CACCAAGCGCGTTGGCCTCATGCTTGAGGAGATTGATGAGCGCGGTGGCAATGCCCTGCCTCCGGTGCTC
GCCGGAGACTGCGAGATCATAGATATAGATCTCACTACGCGGCTGCTCAAACTTGGGCAGAACGTAAGCC
GCGAGAGCGCCAACAACCGCTTCTTGGTCGAAGGCAGCAAGCGCGATGAATGTCTTACTACGGAGCAAGT
TCCCGAGGTAATCGGAGTCCGGCTGATGTTGGGAGTAGGTGGCTACGTCTCCGAACTCACGACCGAAAAG
ATCAAGAGCAGCCCGCATGGATTTGACTTGGTCAGGGCCGAGCCTACATGTGCGAATGATGCCCATACTT
GAGCCACCTAACTTTGTTTTAGGGCGACTGCCCTGCTGCGTAACATCGTTGCTGCTCCATAACATCAAAC
ATCGACCCACGGCGTAACGCGCTTGCTGCTTGGATGCCCGAGGCATAGACTGTACAAAAAAACAGTCATA
ACAAGCCATGAAAACCGCCACTGCGCCGTTACCACCGCTGCGTTCGGTCAAGGTTCTGGACCAGTTGCGT
GAGCGCATACGCTACTTGCATTACAGTTTACGAACCGAACAGGCTTATGTCAACTGGGTTCGTGCCTTCA
TCCGTTTCCACGGTGTGCGTCACCCGGCAACCTTGGGCAGCAGCGAAGTCGAGGCATTTCTGTCCTGGCT
GGCGAACGAGCGCAAGGTTTCGGTCTCCACGCATCGTCAGGCATTGGCGGCCTTGCTGTTCTTCTACGGC
AAGGTGCTGTGCACGGATCTGCCCTGGCTTCAGGAGATCGGAAGACCTCGGCCGTCGCGGCGCTTGCCGG
TGGTGCTGACCCCGGATGAAGTGGTTCGCATCCTCGGTTTTCTGGAAGGCGAGCATCGTTTGTTCGCCCA
GGACTCTAGCTATAGTTCTAGTGGTTGGCTACGTATACTCCGGAATATTAATAGATCATGGAGATAATTA
AAATGATAACCATCTCGCAAATAAATAAGTATTTTACTGTTTTCGTAACAGTTTTGTAATAAAAAAACCT
ATAAATATTCCGGATTATTCATACCGTCCCACCATCGGGCGCGGATCCCGGTCCGAAGCGCGCGGAATTC
AAAGGCCTACGTCGACATGGACTGCCCGGCCCTCCCCCCCGGATGGAAGAAGGAGGAAGTGATCCGAAAA
TCAGGGCTCAGTGCTGGCAAGAGCGATGTCTACTACTTCAGTCCAAGTGGTAAGAAGTTCAGAAGTAAAC
CTCAGCTGGCAAGATACCTGGGAAATGCTGTTGACCTTAGCAGTTTTGACTTCAGGACCGGCAAGATGAT
GCCTAGTAAATTACAGAAGAACAAGCAGAGACTCCGGAATGACCCCCTCAATCAGAAACCGGTATCCATG
GTGAGCAAGGGCGAGGAGCTGTTCACCGGGGTGGTGCCCATCCTGGTCGAGCTGGACGGCGACGTAAACG
GCCACAAGTTCAGCGTGTCCGGCGAGGGCGAGGGCGATGCCACCTACGGCAAGCTGACCCTGAAGTTCAT
CTGCACCACCGGCAAGCTGCCCGTGCCCTGGCCCACCCTCGTGACCACCCTGACCTACGGCGTGCAGTGC
TTCAGCCGCTACCCCGACCACATGAAGCAGCACGACTTCTTCAAGTCCGCCATGCCCGAAGGCTACGTCC
AGGAGCGCACCATCTTCTTCAAGGACGACGGCAACTACAAGACCCGCGCCGAGGTGAAGTTCGAGGGCGA
CACCCTGGTGAACCGCATCGAGCTGAAGGGCATCGACTTCAAGGAGGACGGCAACATCCTGGGGCACAAG
CTGGAGTACAACTACAACAGCCACAACGTCTATATCATGGCCGACAAGCAGAAGAACGGCATCAAGGTGA
ACTTCAAGATCCGCCACAACATCGAGGACGGCAGCGTGCAGCTCGCCGACCACTACCAGCAGAACACCCC
CATCGGCGACGGCCCCGTGCTGCTGCCCGACAACCACTACCTGAGCACCCAGTCCGCCCTGAGCAAAGAC
CCCAACGAGAAGCGCGATCACATGGTCCTGCTGGAGTTCGTGACCGCCGCCGGGATCACTCTCGGCATGG
ACGAGCTGTACAAGTAATCTAGAGCCTGCAGTCTCGAGGCATGCGGTACCAAGCTTGTCGAGAAGTACTA
GAGGATCATAATCAGCCATACCACATTTGTAGAGGTTTTACTTGCTTTAAAAAACCTCCCACACCTCCCC
CTGAACCTGAAACATAAAATGAATGCAATTGTTGTTGTTAACTTGTTTATTGCAGCTTATAATGGTTACA
AATAAAGCAATAGCATCACAAATTTCACAAATAAAGCATTTTTTTCACTGCATTCTAGTTGTGGTTTGTC
CAAACTCATCAATGTATCTTATCATGTCTGGATCTGATCACTGCTTGAGCCTAGGAGATCCGAACCAGAT
AAGTGAAATCTAGTTCCAAACTATTTTGTCATTTTTAATTTTCGTATTAGCTTACGACGCTACACCCAGT
TCCCATCTATTTTGTCACTCTTCCCTAAATAATCCTTAAAAACTCCATTTCCACCCCTCCCAGTTCCCAA
CTATTTTGTCCGCCCACAGCGGGGCATTTTTCTTCCTGTTATGTTTTTAATCAAACATCCTGCCAACTCC
ATGTGACAAACCGTCATCTTCGGCTACTTTTTCTCTGTCACAGAATGAAAATTTTTCTGTCATCTCTTCG
TTATTAATGTTTGTAATTGACTGAATATCAACGCTTATTTGCAGCCTGAAT
Features (pLannotate 1.2.2; 16 found; start..end, strand, type, name):
     11..465     +  rep_origin     f1 ori (sequence partly withheld): f1 bacteriophage origin of replication; arrow indicates direction of (+) strand synthesis
    491..595     +  promoter       AmpR promoter: bla
    596..1456    +  CDS            AmpR: β-lactamase; bla; confers resistance to ampicillin, carbenicillin, and related antibiotics
   1627..2215    +  rep_origin     ori: high-copy-number ColE1/pMB1/pBR322/pUC origin of replication
   2401..2452    -  misc_feature   bom (fragment): basis of mobility region from pBR322
   2520..2744    -  mobile_element Tn7R: mini-Tn7 element (right end of the Tn7 transposon) Tn7
   2811..3344    -  CDS            GmR: gentamycin acetyltransferase; aacC1; confers resistance to gentamycin
   3514..3542    -  promoter       Pc promoter: intI1 (promoter lies within the coding sequence); class 1 integron promoter
   3520..3867    -  CDS            YPR2_ECOLX (fragment): Protein predicted: Swiss-Prot protein existence level 4. From Escherichia coli.
   3894..3985    +  promoter       polyhedrin promoter: polh from Autographa californica; promoter for the baculovirus polyhedrin gene
   4066..4320    +  CDS            MBD2 (fragment): MBD2_HUMAN - Experimental evidence at protein level: Swiss-Prot protein existence level 1. Binds CpG islands in promoters where the DNA is methylated at position 5 of cytosine within CpG dinucleotides. Binds hemimethylated DNA as well. Recruits histone deacetylases and DNA methyltransferases. Acts as transcriptional repressor and plays a role in gene silencing. Functions as a scaffold protein, targeting GATAD2A and GATAD2B to chromatin to promote repression. May enhance the activation of some unmethylated cAMP-responsive promoters. From Homo sapiens (Human).
   4327..5046    +  CDS            EGFP: the original enhanced GFP (Yang et al., 1996) mammalian codon-optimized
   5103..5186    +  CDS            large T antigen (fragment): large T antigen from SV40 (simian virus 40)
   5209..5343    +  polyA_signal   SV40 poly(A) signal: SV40 polyadenylation signal
   5372..5537    -  mobile_element Tn7L: mini-Tn7 element (left end of the Tn7 transposon) Tn7
   5700..6       +  CDS            lacZα (fragment) (across the origin): LacZα fragment of β-galactosidase; lacZ fragment
