[The description below was written by a language model from this plasmid's Addgene catalogue record and pLannotate feature annotations shown in this document.]
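Description:
pFB-MBD2.6G (pc2396) is a baculovirus donor plasmid built on the pFastBac1 backbone for producing a GFP-tagged fragment of mouse methyl-CpG binding domain protein 2 (MBD2) in insect cells. In E. coli it is maintained as a high-copy plasmid through a ColE1/pUC-type origin and selected with ampicillin via the β-lactamase gene. An f1 origin is also present, along with small residual bom and lacZα fragments from the backbone.

The payload sits inside a mini-Tn7 element bounded by the Tn7R and Tn7L ends. Between these ends lie a gentamicin acetyltransferase gene driven by the class 1 integron Pc promoter and, in the opposite orientation, the expression cassette. In this cassette the Autographa californica polyhedrin promoter, a very strong late baculoviral promoter, drives a short MBD2 coding segment (amino acids 153–235 according to the record). It is followed closely by EGFP, giving a C-terminal fluorescent tag, and the cassette ends in an SV40 polyadenylation signal. The annotation software matched the MBD2 segment to the human protein, but the catalogue lists the insert as mouse, and the match most likely reflects conservation between the orthologues. In the standard use of this backbone, Tn7 transposition moves the gentamicin marker and expression cassette together into a baculovirus shuttle genome (bacmid) held in a suitable E. coli host. The resulting recombinant bacmid is then used to generate virus that infects insect cells.

The construct is one of a set of MBD2 truncations. Such a set suits the production of defined, fluorescently tagged protein regions for mapping interactions, and the associated study examined direct homo- and hetero-interactions of MeCP2 and MBD2.
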