Addgene plasmid #211724: pFB-MBD2.6G (pc2396)
Purpose: Expresses MBD2 (aa153-235) GFP tagged in insect cells
Depositing lab: Cristina Cardoso. Depositing organization: Technische Universitaet Darmstadt. Publication: Direct homo- and hetero-interactions of MeCP2 and MBD2. Becker A, Allmann L, Hofstatter M, Casa V, Weber P, Lehmkuhl A, Herce HD, Cardoso MC. PLoS One. 2013;8(1):e53730. doi: 10.1371/journal.pone.0053730. Epub 2013 Jan 15. PubMed 23335972.
Backbone
  Vector backbone: pFastBac1
  Backbone manufacturer: Invitrogen
  Backbone size w/o insert (bp): 4472
  Vector type: Insect Expression
  Selectable markers: Gentamicin
Growth in bacteria
  Bacterial resistance: Ampicillin, 100 μg/mL
  Growth temperature: 37°C
  Growth strain: DH5alpha
  Copy number: High Copy
Gene/Insert
  Gene/Insert name: MBD2.6 aa153-235 (alt name: Mus musculus methyl-CpG binding domain protein 2)
  Species: M. musculus (mouse)
  Tag / fusion protein: GFP (C terminal on insert)
Terms and licenses: Academic/Nonprofit Terms; Industry Terms: Not Available to Industry
How to cite: pFB-MBD2.6G (pc2396) was a gift from Cristina Cardoso (Addgene plasmid # 211724 ; http://n2t.net/addgene:211724 ; RRID:Addgene_211724)
